>Addgene plasmid #41580 | FLM-R4154C | addgene partial sequence | sequence record 61338 | BGH-rev 5'-TAGAAGGCACAGTCGAGG-3'
CTCATGGTGATGGTGATGATGACCGGTATGCATATTCAGATCCTCTTCTGAGATGAGTTTTTGTTCGAAG
GGCCCCAGATCCTCTTCTGAGATGAGTTTTTGTTCTCGAGCGGCCGCCCTAAGTGCTGCTGGGGTGGACC
TTGTTCTTGGCCCGAAGGGGTGTCCTGCTGGGGCCAGTGGCCAGGTCCACACCCCGACTGGCCCGGGCAA
GGCGGCTGGGCAGTGCTGGCCGCAGGCCCGGGGATGGGCCACGGGAAGATCCGGCGGGCGCCCGGCTGCT
CCTGCGGCCTTGCAGGCTGTGCAGCTGCTGCTCCAGCTGGTAGACGTCCTCTGTGGCCTGGTTGAGTCGG
TCAAACTGGGTGAGCAGGGCCTCGAACACGGCTTGGAGGCGGGAGGGCTCAGGCTCACACCTTGTCCCCA
GCCGGCCCAGGCTCACGCTCAGCCCATCCAGCTGGCTGGAGGAGGTGGAGGGGTGCGAGGCATCGGAGCC
AGCGCTGGGTGGGGGCACATCCGGGGATACCTTGGAGCCCCTGGAGGAGCGAGAGGGCAGCGGCTCCATC
CCTTCAAAGCAGACTTTGTGGCGGAACTCCTTGACCTTGCTGAGGCCCATCCAGAGGCGCAGCCTGCGCA
GGAACAACTCCACCATCTCGTAGTCCTGGGGCTCCCAGGCCGGCCGGTACAGCTCTCCACGCAAGGCGTG
GTAGCGCCAGCGGAGAATAACAGCCCCCAGCCGTAGGGCGCCCCACAGCCGCAGTGCCCAGAGCCCCACA
CACAGCAGGGGTGACAAGTGCCAGGACTCACGCGTCCTCGCCAGCACACACGCCACCCCCAGGCCCAGCC
CGAGGAGGAAGGAGATCACCGCCAGGGCCGCAGGGAGGGCAGAGGCTGCTGGCGGGTCAGGGAGGGCAGA
GGCTGTCTGCGGGTCAGGGAGGGCGGAGCCTGTCGGTGGGGCAGGGAGGGCAGAGGCCCTTGGTG
