[The description below was written by a language model from this plasmid's Addgene catalogue record.]
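Description:
FLM-R4154C is a mammalian expression plasmid built on the Invitrogen pcDNA4/TO backbone (about 5.1 kb without insert) and carrying a human PKD1 (polycystin-1) insert. It is propagated in E. coli under ampicillin selection, and the backbone provides a Zeocin marker for selecting transfected mammalian cells. No feature table accompanies the record, so the regulatory elements are not listed explicitly. pcDNA4/TO is generally known as a tetracycline-regulated vector in which a CMV promoter carrying tet operator sites drives the insert. This gives inducible expression in cells that supply the Tet repressor and constitutive expression in cells that do not.

The PKD1 sequence is fused at its N terminus to CD16.7, a chimeric tag conventionally made from the CD16 extracellular domain and the CD7 transmembrane segment. This type of tag is used to anchor a cytoplasmic protein fragment at the membrane. The "FLM" label probably denotes a membrane-anchored form of the polycystin-1 cytoplasmic tail, but the record does not define the term, give the boundaries of the PKD1 fragment, or state the insert size.

The record is also internally inconsistent about the mutation: the plasmid name indicates R4154C, while the mutation field reads "FLM R4136G." The actual substitution should therefore be confirmed by sequencing rather than assumed from either entry. The associated publication concerns regulation of STAT activity by polycystin-1, so the construct was presumably used to test how a point mutation in the protein affects that signalling in transfected mammalian cells.
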