Addgene plasmid #41580: FLM-R4154C
Depositing lab: Thomas Weimbs. Depositing organization: University of California, Santa Barbara. Publication: Polycystin-1 regulates STAT activity by a dual mechanism. Talbot JJ, Shillingford JM, Vasanth S, Doerr N, Mukherjee S, Kinter MT, Watnick T, Weimbs T. Proc Natl Acad Sci U S A. 2011 May 10;108(19):7985-90. Epub 2011 Apr 25. 10.1073/pnas.1103816108 PubMed 21518865.
Backbone
  Vector backbone: pcDNA4/TO
  Backbone manufacturer: Invitrogen
  Backbone size w/o insert (bp): 5100
  Vector type: Mammalian Expression
  Selectable markers: Zeocin
Growth in bacteria
  Bacterial resistance: Ampicillin, 100 μg/mL
  Growth temperature: 37°C
  Growth strain: DH5alpha
  Copy number: Unknown
Gene/Insert
  Gene/Insert name: PKD1 (alt name: Polycystin-1)
  Species: H. sapiens (human)
  Mutation: FLM R4136G
  Entrez Gene: PKD1 (a.k.a. PBP, PC1, Pc-1, TRPP1)
  Tag / fusion protein: CD16.7 (N terminal on insert)
Terms and licenses: Academic/Nonprofit Terms; Industry Terms: Not Available to Industry
How to cite: FLM-R4154C was a gift from Thomas Weimbs (Addgene plasmid # 41580 ; http://n2t.net/addgene:41580 ; RRID:Addgene_41580)
